>Addgene plasmid #249153 | pSA143 Cas9-BFP with core cHS4 insulators | addgene full sequence | sequence record 496520 | Addgene NGS Result
GAAGATCCTTTGATCTTTTCTACGGGGTCTGACGCTCAGTGGAACGAAAACTCACGTTAAGGGATTTTGG
TCATGAGATTATCAAAAAGGATCTTCACCTAGATCCTTTTAAATTAAAAATGAAGTTTTAAATCAATCTA
AAGTATATATGAGTAAACTTGGTCTGACAGTTACCAATGCTTAATCAGTGAGGCACCTATCTCAGCGATC
TGTCTATTTCGTTCATCCATAGTTGCATTTAAATTTCCGAACTCTCCAAGGCCCTCGTCGGAAAATCTTC
AAACCTTTCGTCCGATCCATCTTGCAGGCTACCTCTCGAACGAACTATCGCAAGTCTCTTGGCCGGCCTT
GCGCCTTGGCTATTGCTTGGCAGCGCCTATCGCCAGGTATTACTCCAATCCCGAATATCCGAGATCGGGA
TCACCCGAGAGAAGTTCAACCTACATCCTCAATCCCGATCTATCCGAGATCCGAGGAATATCGAAATCGG
GGCGCGCCTGGCCTCCGCGCCGGGTTTTGGCGCCTCCCGCGGGCGCCCCCCTCGTCACGGCGAGCGCTGC
CACGTCAGACGAAGGGCGCAGGAGCGTCCTGATCCTTCCGCCCGGACGCTCAGGACAGCGGCCCGCTGCT
CATAAGACTCGGCCTTAGAACCCCAGTATCAGCAGAAGGACATTTTAGGACGGGACTTGGGTGACTCTAG
GGCACTGGTTTTCTTTCCAGAGAGCGGAACAGGCGAGGAAAAGTAGTCCCTTCTCGGCGATTCTGCGGAG
GGATCTCCGTGGGGCGGTGAACGCCGATGATTATATAAGGACGCGCCGGGTGTGGCACAGCTAGTTCCGT
CGCAGCCGGGATTTGGGTCGCGGTTCTTGTTTGTGGATCGCTGTGATCGTCACTTGGTGAGTAGCGGGCT
GCTGGGCTGGCCGGGGCTTTCGTGGCCGCCGGGCCGCTCGGTGGGACGGAAGCGTGTGGAGAGACCGCCA
AGGGCTGTAGTCTGGGTCCGCGAGCAAGGTTGCCCTGAACTGGGGGTTGGGGGGAGCGCAGCAAAATGGC
GGCTGTTCCCGAGTCTTGAATGGAAGACGCTTGTGAGGCGGGCTGTGAGGTCGTTGAAACAAGGTGGGGG
GCATGGTGGGCGGCAAGAACCCAAGGTCTTGAGCCCTTCGCTAATGCGGGAAAGCTCTTATTCGGGTGAG
ATGGGCTGGGCACCATCTGGGGACCCTGACGTGAAGTTTGTCACTGACTGGAGAACTCGGTTTGTCGTCT
GTTGCGGGGGCGGCAGTTATGGCGGTGCCGTTGGGCAGTGCACCCGTACCTTTGGGAGCGCGCGCCCTCG
TCGTGTCGTGACGTCACCCGTTCTGTTGGCTTATAATGCAGGGTGGGGCCACCTGCCGGTAGGTGTGCGG
TAGGCTTTTCTCCGTCGCAGGACGCAGGGTTCGGGCCTAGGGTAGGCTCTCCTGAATCGACAGGCGCCGG
ACCTCTGGTGAGGGGAGGGATAAGTGAGGCGTCAGTTTCTTTGGTCGGTTTTATGTACCTATCTTCTTAA
GTAGCTGAAGCTCCGGTTTTGAACTATGCGCTCGGGGTTGGCGAGTGTGTTTTGTGAAGTTTTTTAGGCA
CCTTTTGAAATGTAATCATTTGGGTCAATATGTAATTTTCAGTGTTAGACTTGTAAATTGTCCGCTAAAT
TCTGGCCGTTTTTGGCTTTTTTGTTAGACAACATGGCCAAGCCTTTGTCTCAAGAAGAATCCACCCTCAT
TGAAAGAGCAACGGCTACAATCAACAGCATCCCCATCTCTGAAGACTACAGCGTCGCCAGCGCAGCTCTC
TCTAGCGACGGCCGCATCTTCACTGGTGTCAATGTATATCATTTTACTGGGGGACCTTGTGCAGAACTCG
TGGTGCTGGGCACTGCTGCTGCTGCGGCAGCTGGCAACCTGACTTGTATCGTCGCGATCGGAAATGAGAA
CAGGGGCATCTTGAGCCCCTGCGGACGGTGCCGACAGGTGCTTCTCGATCTGCATCCTGGGATCAAAGCC
ATAGTGAAGGACAGTGATGGACAGCCGACGGCAGTTGGGATTCGTGAATTGCTGCCCTCTGGTTATGTGT
GGGAGGGCTAAGCTAGTATGTAAGCCTAGTCTTAGATAATAAAATCGCTATCCATCGAAGATGGATGTGT
GTTGGTTTTTTGTGTGTGTAACGCTAGGCGCGCCTGGTGTACCGAGAACGATCCTCTCAGTGCGAGTCTC
GACGATCCATATCGTTGCTTGGCAGTCAGCCAGTCGGAATCCAGCTTGGGACCCAGGAAGTCCAATCGTC
AGATATTGTACTCAAGCCTGGTCACGGCAGCGTACCGATCTGTTTAAACCTAGATATTGATAGTCTGATC
GGTCAACGTATAATCGAGTCCTAGCTTTTGCAAACATCTATCAAGAGACAGGATCAGCAGGAGGCTTTCG
CATGAGTATTCAACATTTCCGTGTCGCCCTTATTCCCTTTTTTGCGGCATTTTGCCTTCCTGTTTTTGCT
CACCCAGAAACGCTGGTGAAAGTAAAAGATGCTGAAGATCAGTTGGGTGCGCGAGTGGGTTACATCGAAC
TGGATCTCAACAGCGGTAAGATCCTTGAGAGTTTTCGCCCCGAAGAACGCTTTCCAATGATGAGCACTTT
TAAAGTTCTGCTATGTGGCGCGGTATTATCCCGTATTGACGCCGGGCAAGAGCAACTCGGTCGCCGCATA
CACTATTCTCAGAATGACTTGGTTGAGTATTCACCAGTCACAGAAAAGCATCTTACGGATGGCATGACAG
TAAGAGAATTATGCAGTGCTGCCATAACCATGAGTGATAACACTGCGGCCAACTTACTTCTGACAACGAT
TGGAGGACCGAAGGAGCTAACCGCTTTTTTGCACAACATGGGGGATCATGTAACTCGCCTTGATCGTTGG
GAACCGGAGCTGAATGAAGCCATACCAAACGACGAGCGTGACACCACGATGCCTGTAGCAATGGCAACAA
CCTTGCGTAAACTATTAACTGGCGAACTACTTACTCTAGCTTCCCGGCAACAGTTGATAGACTGGATGGA
GGCGGATAAAGTTGCAGGACCACTTCTGCGCTCGGCCCTTCCGGCTGGCTGGTTTATTGCTGATAAATCT
GGAGCCGGTGAGCGTGGGTCTCGCGGTATCATTGCAGCACTGGGGCCAGATGGTAAGCCCTCCCGTATCG
TAGTTATCTACACGACGGGGAGTCAGGCAACTATGGATGAACGAAATAGACAGATCGCTGAGATAGGTGC
CTCACTGATTAAGCATTGGTAACCGATTCTAGGTGCATTGGCGCAGAAAAAAATGCCTGATGCGACGCTG
CGCGTCTTATACTCCCACATATGCCAGATTCAGCAACGGATACGGCTTCCCCAACTTGCCCACTTCCATA
CGTGTCCTCCTTACCAGAAATTTATCCTTAAGATCCCGAATCGTTTAAACTCGACTCTGGCTCTATCGAA
TCTCCGTCGTTTCGAGCTTACGCGAACAGCCGTGGCGCTCATTTGCTCGTCGGGCATCGAATCTCGTCAG
CTATCGTCAGCTTACCTTTTTGGCAGCGATCGCGGCTCCCGACATCTTGGACCATTAGCTCCACAGGTAT
CTTCTTCCCTCTAGTGGTCATAACAGCAGCTTCAGCTACCTCTCAATTCAAAAAACCCCTCAAGACCCGT
TTAGAGGCCCCAAGGGGTTATGCTATCAATCGTTGCGTTACACACACAAAAAACCAACACACATCCATCT
TCGATGGATAGCGATTTTATTATCTAACTGCTGATCGAGTGTAGCCCTTAACCGCTTTTGAATGTCCGTC
TTAGTTAATCCCTAATTGAACGCTCCAAAAGGTGACTTCCAATAGGGATTTATTCCTTTTAAAATTAACG
GCATAATCGTAGATCGCATGCTTTTCCCCGTATCCCCCCAGGTGTCTGCAGGCTCAAAGAGCAGCGAGAA
GCGTTCAGAGGAAAGCGATCCCGTGCCACCTTCCCCGTGCCCGGGCTGTCCCCGCACGCTGCCGGCTCGG
GGATGCGGGGGGAGCGCCGGACCGGAGCGGAGCCCCGGGCGGCTCGCTGCTGCCCCCTAGCGGGGGAGGG
ACGTAATTACATCCCTGGGGGCTTTGGGGGGGGGCTGTCCCTGCTAGCTCGTGAGGCTCCGGTGCCCGTC
AGTGGGCAGAGCGCACATCGCCCACAGTCCCCGAGAAGTTGGGGGGAGGGGTCGGCAATTGAACCGGTGC
CTAGAGAAGGTGGCGCGGGGTAAACTGGGAAAGTGATGTCGTGTACTGGCTCCGCCTTTTTCCCGAGGGT
GGGGGAGAACCGTATATAAGTGCACTAGTCGCCGTGAACGTTCTTTTTCGCAACGGGTTTGCCGCCAGAA
CACAGGTAAGTGCCGTGTGTGGTTCCCGCGGGCCTGGCCTCTTTACGGGTTATGGCCCTTGCGTGCCTTG
AATTACTTCCACCTGGCTGCAGTACGTGATTCTTGATCCCGAGCTTCGGGTTGGAAGTGGGTGGGAGAGT
TCGTGGCCTTGCGCTTAAGGAGCCCCTTCGCCTCGTGCTTGAGTTGTGGCCTGGCCTGGGCGCTGGGGCC
GCCGCGTGCGAATCTGGTGGCACCTTCGCGCCTGTCTCGCTGCTTTCGATAAGTCTCTAGCCATTTAAAA
TTTTTGATGACCTGCTGCGACGCTTTTTTTCTGGCAAGATAGTCTTGTAAATGCGGGCCAAGATCAGCAC
ACTGGTATTTCGGTTTTTGGGGCCGCGGGCGGCGACGGGGCCCGTGCGTCCCAGCGCACATGTTCGGCGA
GGCGGGGCCTGCGAGCGCGGCCACCGAGAATCGGACGGGGGTAGTCTCAAGCTGCCCGGCCTGCTCTGGT
GCCTGGCCTCGCGCCGCCGTGTATCGCCCCGCCCTGGGCGGCAAGGCTGGCCCGGTCGGCACCAGTTGCG
TGAGCGGAAAGATGGCCGCTTCCCGGCCCTGCTGCAGGGAGCACAAAATGGAGGACGCGGCGCTCGGGAG
AGCGGGCGGGTGAGTCACCCACACAAAGGAAAAGGGCCTTTCCGTCCTCAGCCGTCGCTTCATGTGACTC
CACGGAGTACCGGGCGCCGTCCAGGCACCTCGATTAGTTCTCCAGCTTTTGGAGTACGTCGTCTTTAGGT
TGGGGGGAGGGGTTTTATGCGATGGAGTTTCCCCACACTGAGTGGGTGGAGACTGAAGTTAGGCCAGCTT
GGCACTTGATGTAATTCTCCTTGGAATTTGCCCTTTTTGAGTTTGGATCTTGGTTCATTCTCAAGCCTCA
GACAGTGGTTCAAAGTTTTTTTCTTCCATTTCAGGTGTCGTGAAAACTACCCCTAAAAGCCAAAAGATCT
TTGTCGATCCTACCATCCACTCGACACACCCGCCAGCGGCCGCTGCCAAGCTTGCTAGGAATTCCGCGTC
TGCAGGATATCAAGCTTGCGGTACCGCGGGCCCGGCCACCATGGACAAGAAGTACAGCATCGGCCTGGAC
ATCGGCACCAACTCTGTGGGCTGGGCCGTGATCACCGACGAGTACAAGGTGCCCAGCAAGAAATTCAAGG
TGCTGGGCAACACCGACCGGCACAGCATCAAGAAGAACCTGATCGGCGCCCTGCTGTTCGACAGCGGAGA
AACAGCCGAGGCCACCCGGCTGAAGAGAACCGCCAGAAGAAGATACACCAGACGGAAGAACCGGATCTGC
TATCTGCAAGAGATCTTCAGCAACGAGATGGCCAAGGTGGACGACAGCTTCTTCCACAGACTGGAAGAGT
CCTTCCTGGTGGAAGAGGATAAGAAGCACGAGCGGCACCCCATCTTCGGCAACATCGTGGACGAGGTGGC
CTACCACGAGAAGTACCCCACCATCTACCACCTGAGAAAGAAACTGGTGGACAGCACCGACAAGGCCGAC
CTGCGGCTGATCTATCTGGCCCTGGCCCACATGATCAAGTTCCGGGGCCACTTCCTGATCGAGGGCGACC
TGAACCCCGACAACAGCGACGTGGACAAGCTGTTCATCCAGCTGGTGCAGACCTACAACCAGCTGTTCGA
GGAAAACCCCATCAACGCCAGCGGCGTGGACGCCAAGGCCATCCTGTCTGCCAGACTGAGCAAGAGCAGA
CGGCTGGAAAATCTGATCGCCCAGCTGCCCGGCGAGAAGAAGAATGGCCTGTTCGGCAACCTGATTGCCC
TGAGCCTGGGCCTGACCCCCAACTTCAAGAGCAACTTCGACCTGGCCGAGGATGCCAAACTGCAGCTGAG
CAAGGACACCTACGACGACGACCTGGACAACCTGCTGGCCCAGATCGGCGACCAGTACGCCGACCTGTTT
CTGGCCGCCAAGAACCTGTCCGACGCCATCCTGCTGAGCGACATCCTGAGAGTGAACACCGAGATCACCA
AGGCCCCCCTGAGCGCCTCTATGATCAAGAGATACGACGAGCACCACCAGGACCTGACCCTGCTGAAAGC
TCTCGTGCGGCAGCAGCTGCCTGAGAAGTACAAAGAGATTTTCTTCGACCAGAGCAAGAACGGCTACGCC
GGCTACATCGATGGCGGAGCCAGCCAGGAAGAGTTCTACAAGTTCATCAAGCCCATCCTGGAAAAGATGG
ACGGCACCGAGGAACTGCTCGTGAAGCTGAACAGAGAGGACCTGCTGCGGAAGCAGCGGACCTTCGACAA
CGGCAGCATCCCCCACCAGATCCACCTGGGAGAGCTGCACGCCATTCTGCGGCGGCAGGAAGATTTTTAC
CCATTCCTGAAGGACAACCGGGAAAAGATCGAGAAGATCCTGACCTTCCGCATCCCCTACTACGTGGGCC
CTCTGGCCAGGGGAAACAGCAGATTCGCCTGGATGACCAGAAAGAGCGAGGAAACCATCACCCCCTGGAA
CTTCGAGGAAGTGGTGGACAAGGGCGCCAGCGCCCAGAGCTTCATCGAGCGGATGACCAACTTCGATAAG
AACCTGCCCAACGAGAAGGTGCTGCCCAAGCACAGCCTGCTGTACGAGTACTTCACCGTGTACAACGAGC
TGACCAAAGTGAAATACGTGACCGAGGGAATGAGAAAGCCCGCCTTCCTGAGCGGCGAGCAGAAAAAAGC
CATCGTGGACCTGCTGTTCAAGACCAACCGGAAAGTGACCGTGAAGCAGCTGAAAGAGGACTACTTCAAG
AAAATCGAGTGCTTCGACTCCGTGGAAATCTCCGGCGTGGAAGATCGGTTCAACGCCTCCCTGGGCACAT
ACCACGATCTGCTGAAAATTATCAAGGACAAGGACTTCCTGGACAATGAGGAAAACGAGGACATTCTGGA
AGATATCGTGCTGACCCTGACACTGTTTGAGGACAGAGAGATGATCGAGGAACGGCTGAAAACCTATGCC
CACCTGTTCGACGACAAAGTGATGAAGCAGCTGAAGCGGCGGAGATACACCGGCTGGGGCAGGCTGAGCC
GGAAGCTGATCAACGGCATCCGGGACAAGCAGTCCGGCAAGACAATCCTGGATTTCCTGAAGTCCGACGG
CTTCGCCAACAGAAACTTCATGCAGCTGATCCACGACGACAGCCTGACCTTTAAAGAGGACATCCAGAAA
GCCCAGGTGTCCGGCCAGGGCGATAGCCTGCACGAGCACATTGCCAATCTGGCCGGCAGCCCCGCCATTA
AGAAGGGCATCCTGCAGACAGTGAAGGTGGTGGACGAGCTCGTGAAAGTGATGGGCCGGCACAAGCCCGA
GAACATCGTGATCGAAATGGCCAGAGAGAACCAGACCACCCAGAAGGGACAGAAGAACAGCCGCGAGAGA
ATGAAGCGGATCGAAGAGGGCATCAAAGAGCTGGGCAGCCAGATCCTGAAAGAACACCCCGTGGAAAACA
CCCAGCTGCAGAACGAGAAGCTGTACCTGTACTACCTGCAGAATGGGCGGGATATGTACGTGGACCAGGA
ACTGGACATCAACCGGCTGTCCGACTACGATGTGGACCATATCGTGCCTCAGAGCTTTCTGAAGGACGAC
TCCATCGATAACAAAGTGCTGACTCGGAGCGACAAGAACCGGGGCAAGAGCGACAACGTGCCCTCCGAAG
AGGTCGTGAAGAAGATGAAGAACTACTGGCGCCAGCTGCTGAATGCCAAGCTGATTACCCAGAGGAAGTT
CGACAATCTGACCAAGGCCGAGAGAGGCGGCCTGAGCGAACTGGATAAGGCCGGCTTCATCAAGAGACAG
CTGGTGGAAACCCGGCAGATCACAAAGCACGTGGCACAGATCCTGGACTCCCGGATGAACACTAAGTACG
ACGAGAACGACAAACTGATCCGGGAAGTGAAAGTGATCACCCTGAAGTCCAAGCTGGTGTCCGATTTCCG
GAAGGATTTCCAGTTTTACAAAGTGCGCGAGATCAACAACTACCACCACGCCCACGACGCCTACCTGAAC
GCCGTCGTGGGAACCGCCCTGATCAAAAAGTACCCTAAGCTGGAAAGCGAGTTCGTGTACGGCGACTACA
AGGTGTACGACGTGCGGAAGATGATCGCCAAGAGCGAGCAGGAAATCGGCAAGGCTACCGCCAAGTACTT
CTTCTACAGCAACATCATGAACTTTTTCAAGACCGAGATTACCCTGGCCAACGGCGAGATCCGGAAGCGG
CCTCTGATCGAGACAAACGGCGAAACAGGCGAGATCGTGTGGGATAAGGGCCGGGACTTTGCCACCGTGC
GGAAAGTGCTGTCTATGCCCCAAGTGAATATCGTGAAAAAGACCGAGGTGCAGACAGGCGGCTTCAGCAA
AGAGTCTATCCTGCCCAAGAGGAACAGCGACAAGCTGATCGCCAGAAAGAAGGACTGGGACCCTAAGAAG
TACGGCGGCTTCGACAGCCCCACCGTGGCCTATTCTGTGCTGGTGGTGGCCAAAGTGGAAAAGGGCAAGT
CCAAGAAACTGAAGAGTGTGAAAGAGCTGCTGGGGATCACCATCATGGAAAGAAGCAGCTTCGAGAAGAA
TCCCATCGACTTTCTGGAAGCCAAGGGCTACAAAGAAGTGAAAAAGGACCTGATCATCAAGCTGCCTAAG
TACTCCCTGTTCGAGCTGGAAAACGGCCGGAAGAGAATGCTGGCCTCTGCCGGCGAACTGCAGAAGGGAA
ACGAACTGGCCCTGCCCTCCAAATATGTGAACTTCCTGTACCTGGCCAGCCACTATGAGAAGCTGAAGGG
CTCCCCCGAGGATAATGAGCAGAAACAGCTGTTTGTGGAACAGCACAAACACTACCTGGACGAGATCATC
GAGCAGATCAGCGAGTTCTCCAAGAGAGTGATCCTGGCCGACGCTAATCTGGACAAGGTGCTGAGCGCCT
ACAACAAGCACAGAGACAAGCCTATCAGAGAGCAGGCCGAGAATATCATCCACCTGTTTACCCTGACCAA
TCTGGGAGCCCCTGCCGCCTTCAAGTACTTTGACACCACCATCGACCGGAAGAGGTACACCAGCACCAAA
GAGGTGCTGGACGCCACCCTGATCCACCAGAGCATCACCGGCCTGTACGAGACACGGATCGACCTGTCTC
AGCTGGGAGGCGACGCCTATCCCTATGACGTGCCCGATTATGCCAGCCTGGGCAGCGGCTCCCCCAAGAA
AAAACGCAAGGTGGAAGATCCTAAGAAAAAGCGGAAAGTGGACGGCATTGGTAGTGGGAGCAACGGCAGC
AGCGGATCCAGCGAGCTGATTAAGGAGAACATGCACATGAAGCTGTACATGGAGGGCACCGTGGACAACC
ATCACTTCAAGTGCACATCCGAGGGCGAAGGCAAGCCCTACGAGGGCACCCAGACCATGAGAATCAAGGT
GGTCGAGGGCGGCCCTCTCCCCTTCGCCTTCGACATCCTGGCTACTAGCTTCCTCTACGGCAGCAAGACC
TTCATCAACCACACCCAGGGCATCCCCGACTTCTTCAAGCAGTCCTTCCCTGAGGGCTTCACATGGGAGA
GAGTCACCACATACGAAGACGGGGGCGTGCTGACCGCTACCCAGGACACCAGCCTCCAGGACGGCTGCCT
CATCTACAACGTCAAGATCAGAGGGGTGAACTTCACATCCAACGGCCCTGTGATGCAGAAGAAAACACTC
GGCTGGGAGGCCTTCACCGAGACGCTGTACCCCGCTGACGGCGGCCTGGAAGGCAGAAACGACATGGCCC
TGAAGCTCGTGGGCGGGAGCCATCTGATCGCAAACATCAAGACCACATATAGATCCAAGAAACCCGCTAA
GAACCTCAAGATGCCTGGCGTCTACTATGTGGACTACAGACTGGAAAGAATCAAGGAGGCCAACAACGAG
ACCTACGTCGAGCAGCACGAGGTGGCAGTGGCCAGATACTGCGACCTCCCTAGCAAACTGGGGCACAAGC
TTAATTAGTAACTAGCTTGACTGACTGAGATACAGCGTACCTTCAGCTCACAGACATGATAAGATACATT
GATGAGTTTGGACAAACCACAACTAGAATGCAGTGAAAAAAATGCTTTATTTGTGAAATTTGTGATGCTA
TTGCTTTATTTGTAACCATTATAAGCTGCAATAAACAAGTTAGGGACAGCCCCCCCCCAAAGCCCCCAGG
GATGTAATTACGTCCCTCCCCCGCTAGGGGGCAGCAGCGAGCCGCCCGGGGCTCCGCTCCGGTCCGGCGC
TCCCCCCGCATCCCCGAGCCGGCAGCGTGCGGGGACAGCCCGGGCACGGGGAAGGTGGCACGGGATCGCT
TTCCTCTGAACGCTTCTCGCTGCTCTTTGAGCCTGCAGACACCTGGGGGGATACGGGGAAAATTAATTAA
CCAGTCAAGTCAGCTACTTGGCGAGATCGACTTGTCTGGGTTTCGACTACGCTCAGAATTGCGTCAGTCA
AGTTCGATCTGGTCCTTGCTATTGCACCCGTTCTCCGATTACGAGTTTCATTTAAATCATGTGAGCAAAA
GGCCAGCAAAAGGCCAGGAACCGTAAAAAGGCCGCGTTGCTGGCGTTTTTCCATAGGCTCCGCCCCCCTG
ACGAGCATCACAAAAATCGACGCTCAAGTCAGAGGTGGCGAAACCCGACAGGACTATAAAGATACCAGGC
GTTTCCCCCTGGAAGCTCCCTCGTGCGCTCTCCTGTTCCGACCCTGCCGCTTACCGGATACCTGTCCGCC
TTTCTCCCTTCGGGAAGCGTGGCGCTTTCTCATAGCTCACGCTGTAGGTATCTCAGTTCGGTGTAGGTCG
TTCGCTCCAAGCTGGGCTGTGTGCACGAACCCCCCGTTCAGCCCGACCGCTGCGCCTTATCCGGTAACTA
TCGTCTTGAGTCCAACCCGGTAAGACACGACTTATCGCCACTGGCAGCAGCCACTGGTAACAGGATTAGC
AGAGCGAGGTATGTAGGCGGTGCTACAGAGTTCTTGAAGTGGTGGCCTAACTACGGCTACACTAGAAGAA
CAGTATTTGGTATCTGCGCTCTGCTGAAGCCAGTTACCTTCGGAAAAAGAGTTGGTAGCTCTTGATCCGG
CAAACAAACCACCGCTGGTAGCGGTGGTTTTTTTGTTTGCAAGCAGCAGATTACGCGCAGAAAAAAAGGA
TCTCAA
Features (pLannotate 1.2.2; 14 found; start..end, strand, type, name):
    172..236     -  CDS            bla(M) (fragment): β-lactamase lacking the signal sequence; bla(M); allows cytosolic expression of β-lactamase
    500..1709    +  promoter       UbC promoter: human ubiquitin C promoter
   1713..2111    +  CDS            BSD: blasticidin S deaminase; Aspergillus terreus BSD; confers resistance to blasticidin
   2138..2186    +  polyA_signal   poly(A) signal: synthetic polyadenylation signal
   2452..3312    +  CDS            AmpR: β-lactamase; bla; confers resistance to ampicillin, carbenicillin, and related antibiotics
   3325..3461    +  terminator     rrnG terminator: transcription terminator from the E. coli ribosomal RNA rrnG operon (Albrechtsen et al., 1991)
   3613..3684    +  misc_feature   5' β-globin insulator: insulator upstream of the human β-globin locus (Farrell et al., 2002)
   3689..3735    -  terminator     T7 terminator: transcription terminator for bacteriophage T7 RNA polymerase
   3753..3801    -  polyA_signal   poly(A) signal: synthetic polyadenylation signal
   4185..5363    +  promoter       EF-1α promoter: strong constitutive promoter for human elongation factor EF-1α
   5501..9604    +  CDS            cas9: CAS9_STRP1 - Also known as csn1 From Streptococcus pyogenes serotype M1.
   9740..10437   +  CDS            TagBFP (fragment): monomeric blue fluorescent protein mammalian codon-optimized
  10490..10611   -  polyA_signal   SV40 poly(A) signal: SV40 polyadenylation signal
  11038..11626   -  rep_origin     ori: high-copy-number ColE1/pMB1/pBR322/pUC origin of replication
