[The description below was written by a language model from this plasmid's Addgene catalogue record and pLannotate feature annotations shown in this document.]
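Description:
pSA143 Cas9-BFP with core cHS4 insulators is an 11.6 kb mammalian expression and CRISPR plasmid built on the pPD008 backbone and classed as Cp36 donor DNA, meaning it carries a Cp36 recombination site intended for recombinase-mediated placement of the cassette into a mammalian genome. It is propagated in E. coli through a high-copy ColE1/pUC-type origin and an ampicillin resistance gene, which is followed by an rrnG transcription terminator. A short additional β-lactamase fragment is also annotated and is probably a remnant.

The main payload is Streptococcus pyogenes Cas9 driven by the strong constitutive human EF-1α promoter, followed by a TagBFP coding sequence. The name and stated purpose indicate a Cas9-BFP product, although the nature of the junction between the two coding sequences is not annotated. Blue fluorescence therefore reports Cas9 expression. An SV40 polyadenylation signal lies just downstream, annotated on the opposite strand. A separate cassette places the blasticidin S deaminase gene under the human ubiquitin C promoter with a synthetic poly(A) signal, allowing blasticidin selection of mammalian cells that carry the construct. A T7 terminator and a second synthetic poly(A) signal, both in reverse orientation, sit upstream of the EF-1α promoter.

According to the record, the transgene is flanked by core cHS4 insulators, chromatin boundary elements used to shield integrated transgenes from position effects. The automated annotation detects only one short β-globin-type insulator match and does not mark the Cp36 site, so their exact positions are not shown. The associated work concerns reducing Cas9 transgene silencing, and this plasmid serves to establish Cas9-expressing cell lines in which insulator flanking can be assessed.
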