Addgene plasmid #249153: pSA143 Cas9-BFP with core cHS4 insulators
Purpose: Overexpression of SpCas9-BFP and blasticidin resistance gene. Flanked by cHS4 core insulators. Contains Cp36 recombination site.
Depositing lab: Michael Bassik. Depositing organization: Stanford University. Publication: Reduced Cas9 transgene silencing by incorporation of intron sequences. Arana S, Du PP, Vaughan-Jackson A, Enright N, Spees K, Valbuena R, Garcia CA, Nguyen T, Venida A, Seczynska M, Bintu L, Lehner PJ, Prolo LM, Bassik MC. Nat Commun. 2025 Nov 27;16(1):10656. doi: 10.1038/s41467-025-65669-0. PubMed 41309578.
Backbone
  Vector backbone: pPD008
  Vector type: Mammalian Expression, CRISPR ; Cp36 donor DNA
  Selectable markers: Blasticidin
Growth in bacteria
  Bacterial resistance: Ampicillin, 100 μg/mL
  Growth temperature: 30°C
  Growth strain: NEB Stable
  Copy number: High Copy
Gene/Insert
  Gene/Insert name: Cas9-TagBFP with core cHS4 insulators
  Species: S. pyogenes Cas9, synthetic
  Promoter: EF1a
  Cloning method: Gibson Cloning
Terms and licenses: Academic/Nonprofit Terms; Industry Terms: Not Available to Industry
How to cite: pSA143 Cas9-BFP with core cHS4 insulators was a gift from Michael Bassik (Addgene plasmid # 249153 ; http://n2t.net/addgene:249153 ; RRID:Addgene_249153)
