>Addgene plasmid #249153 | pSA143 Cas9-BFP with core cHS4 insulators | depositor partial sequence | sequence record 491838 | core cHS4 insulator
TTTTCCCCGTATCCCCCCAGGTGTCTGCAGGCTCAAAGAGCAGCGAGAAGCGTTCAGAGGAAAGCGATCC
CGTGCCACCTTCCCCGTGCCCGGGCTGTCCCCGCACGCTGCCGGCTCGGGGATGCGGGGGGAGCGCCGGA
CCGGAGCGGAGCCCCGGGCGGCTCGCTGCTGCCCCCTAGCGGGGGAGGGACGTAATTACATCCCTGGGGG
CTTTGGGGGGGGGCTGTCCCT
